>Addgene plasmid #133773 | pCas3cRh | addgene full sequence | sequence record 261778 | Addgene NGS Result
GCCTCATGCTTGAGGAGATTGATGAGCGCGGTGGCAATGCCCTGCCTCCGGTGCTCGCCGGAGACTGCGA
GATCATAGATATAGATCTCACTACGCGGCTGCTCAAACTTGGGCAGAACGTAAGCCGCGAGAGCGCCAAC
AACCGCTTCTTGGTCGAAGGCAGCAAGCGCGATGAATGTCTTACTACGGAGCAAGTTCCCGAGGTAATCG
GAGTCCGGCTGATGTTGGGAGTAGGTGGCTACGTCTCCGAACTCACGACCGAAAAGATCAAGAGCAGCCC
GCATGGATTTGACTTGGTCAGGGCCGAGCCTACATGTGCGAATGATGCCCATACTTGAGCCACCTAACTT
TGTTTTAGGGCGACTGCCCTGCTGCGTAACATCGTTGCTGCTGCGTAACATCGTTGCTGCTCCATAACAT
CAAACATCGACCCACGGCGTAACGCGCTTGCTGCTTGGATGCCCGAGGCATAGACTGTACAAAAAAACAG
TCATAACAAGCCATGAAAACCGCCACTGCGCCGTTACCACCGCTGCGTTCGGTCAAGGTTCTGGACCAGT
TGCGTGAGCGCATACGCTACTTGCATTACAGTTTACGAACCGAACAGGCTTATGTCAATTCGCGCCGCTG
GTGCCGCTGGTTGGACGCCAAGGGTGAATCCGCCTCGATACCCTGATTACTCGCTTCCTGCGCCCTCTCA
GGCGGCGATAGGGGACTGGTAAAACGGGGATTGCCCAGACGCCTCCCCCGCCCCTTCAGGGGCACAAATG
CGGCCCCAACGGGGCCACGTAGTGGTGCGTTTTTTGCGTTTCCACCCTTTTCTTCCTTTTCCCTTTTAAA
CCTTTTAGGACGTCTACAGGCCACGTAATCCGTGGCCTGTAGAGTTTAAAAAGGGACGGATTTGTTGCCA
TTAAGGGACGGATTTGTTGTTAAGAAGGGACGGATTTGTTGTTGTAAAGGGACGGATTTGTTGTATTGTG
GGACGCAGATACAGTGTCCCCTTATACACAAGGAATGTCGAACGTGGCCTCACCCCCAATGGTTTACAAA
AGCAATGCCCTGGTCGAGGCCGCGTATCGCCTCAGTGTTCAGGAACAGCGGATCGTTCTGGCCTGTATTA
GCCAGGTGAAGAGGAGCGAGCCTGTCACCGATGAAGTGATGTATTCAGTGACGGCGGAGGACATAGCGAC
GATGGCGGGTGTCCCTATCGAATCTTCCTACAACCAGCTCAAAGAAGCGGCCCTGCGCCTGAAACGGCGG
GAAGTCCGGTTAACCCAAGAGCCCAATGGCAAGGGGAAAAGACCGAGTGTGATGATTACCGGCTGGGTGC
AAACAATCATCTACCGGGAGGGTGAGGGCCGTGTAGAACTCAGGTTCACCAAAGACATGCTGCCGTACCT
GACGGAACTCACCAAACAGTTCACCAAATACGCCTTGGCTGACGTGGCCAAGATGGACAGCACCCACGCG
ATCAGGCTTTACGAGCTGCTCATGCAATGGGACAGCATCGGCCAGCGCGAAATAGAAATTGACCAGCTGC
GAAAGTGGTTTCAACTGGAAGGCCGGTATCCCTCGATCAAGGACTTCAAGTTGCGAGTGCTTGATCCAGC
CGTGACGCAGATCAACGAGCACAGCCCGCTACAGGTGGAGTGGGCGCAGCGAAAGACCGGGCGCAAGGTC
ACACATCTGTTGTTCAGTTTTGGACCGAAGAAGCCCGCCAAGGCGGTGGGTAAGGCCCCAGCGAGGCGCA
AGGCCGGGAAGATTTCAGATGCTGAGATCGCGAAACAGGCTCGCCCTGGTGAGACATGGGAAGCGGCCCG
CGCTCGACTAACCCAGATGCCGCTGGATCTGGCCTAGTTAATCTTTCTGCGAATTGAGATGACGCCACTG
GCTGGGCGTCATCCCGGTTTCCCGGGTAAACACCACCGAAAAATAGTTACTATCTTCAAAGCCACATTCG
GTCGAAATATCACTGATTAACAGGCGGCTATGCTGGAGAAGATATTGCGCATGACACACTCTGACCTGTC
GCAGATATTGATTGATGGTCATTCCAGTCTGCTGGCGAAATTGCTGACGCAAAACGCGCTCACTGCACGA
TGCCTCATCACAAAATTTATCCAGCGCAAAGGGACTTTTCAGGCTAGCCGCCAGCCGGGTAATCAGCTTA
TCCAGCAACGTTTCGCTGGATGTTGGCGGCAACGAATCACTGGTGTAACGATGGCGATTCAGCAACATCA
CCAACTGCCCGAACAGCAACTCAGCCATTTCGTTAGCAAACGGCACATGCTGACTACTTTCATGCTCAAG
CTGACCGATAACCTGCCGCGCCTGCGCCATCCCCATGCTACCTAAGCGCCAGTGTGGTTGCCCTGCGCTG
GCGTTAAATCCCGGAATCGCCCCCTGCCAGTCAAGATTCAGCTTCAGACGCTCCGGGCAATAAATAATAT
TCTGCAAAACCAGATCGTTAACGGAAGCGTAGGAGTGTTTATCGTCAGCATGAATGTAAAAGAGATCGCC
ACGGGTAATGCGATAAGGGCGATCGTTGAGTACATGCAGGCCATTACCGCGCCAGACAATCACCAGCTCA
CAAAAATCATGTGTATGTTCAGCAAAGACATCTTGCGGATAACGGTCAGCCACAGCGACTGCCTGCTGGT
CGCTGGCAAAAAAATCATCTTTGAGAAGTTTTAACTGATGCGCCACCGTGGCTACCTCGGCCAGAGAACG
AAGTTGATTATTCGCAATATGGCGTACAAATACGTTGAGAAGATTCGCGTTATTGCAGAAAGCCATCCCG
TCCCTGGCGAATATCACGCGGTGACCAGTTAAACTCTCGGCGAAAAAGCGTCGAAAAGTGGTTACTGTCG
CTGAATCCACAGCGATAGGCGATGTCAGTAACGCTGGCCTCGCTGTGGCGTAGCAGATGTCGGGCTTTCA
TCAGTCGCAGGCGGTTCAGGTATCGCTGAGGCGTCAGTCCCGTTTGCTGCTTAAGCTGCCGATGTAGCGT
ACGCAGTGAAAGAGAAAATTGATCCGCCACGGCATCCCAATTCACCTCATCGGCAAAATGGTCCTCCAGC
CAGGCCAGAAGCAAGTTGAGACGTGATGCGCTGTTTTCCAGGTTCTCCTGCAAACTGCTTTTACGCAGCA
AGAGCAGTAATTGCATAAACAAGATCTCGCGACTGGCGGTCGAGGGTAAATCATTTTCCCCTTCCTGCTG
TTCCATCTGTGCAACCAGCTGTCGCACCTGCTGCAATACGCTGTGGTTAACGCGCCAGTGAGACGGATAC
TGCCCATCCAGCTCTTGTGGCAGCAACTGATTCAGCCCGGCGAGAAACTGAAATCGATCCGGCGAGCGAT
ACAGCACATTGGTCAGACACAGATTATCGGTATGTTCATACAGATGCCGATCATGATCGCGTACGAAACA
GACCGTGCCACCGGTGATGGTATAGGGCTGCCCATTAAACACATGAATACCCGTGCCATGTTCGACAATC
ACAATTTCATGAAAATCATGATGATGTTCAGGAAAATCCGCCTGCGGGAGCCGGGGTTCTATCGCCACGG
ACGCGTTACCAGACGGAAAAAAATCCACACTATGTAATACGGTCATACTGGCCTCCTGATGTCGTCAACA
CGGCGAAATAGTAATCACGAGGTCAGGTTCTTACCTTAAATTTTCGACGGAAAACCACGTAAAAAACGTC
GATTTTTCAAGATACAGCGTGAATTTTCAGGAAATGCGGTGAGCATCACATCACCACAATTCAGCAAATT
GTGAACATCATCACGTTCATCTTTCCCTGGTTGCCAATGGCCCATTTTCCTGTCAGTAACGAGAAGGTCG
CGAATTCAGGCGCTTTTTAGACTGGTCGTAATGAAATTCAACTAGGTCGCGCCCCGCACGGGCGCGTGGA
TTGAAACGAGACCTCTCTGGACAAAGGTCTCGTCGCCCGGCAAAACCGGGCGTGGATTGAAACCTAGTGC
TCTGCAGGAATTCCTCGAGAAGGGAGCGCACCTATGGACGCGGAGGCTAGCGATACTCACTTTTTTGCTC
ACTCCACCTTAAAGGCAGATCGCAGCGATTGGCAGCCTCTGGTCGAGCATCTACAGGCTGTTGCCCGTTT
GGCAGGAGAGAAGGCTGCCTTCTTCGGCGGCGGTGAATTAGCTGCTCTTGCTGGTCTGTTGCATGACTTG
GGTAAATACACTGACGAGTTTCAGCGGCGTATTGCGGGTGATGCCATCCGTGTCGATCACTCTACTCGCG
GGGCCATACTGGCGGTAGAACGCTATGGCGCGCTAGGTCAATTGCTAGCCTACGGCATCGCTGGCCACCA
TGCCGGGTTGGCCAATGGCCGCGAGGCTGGTGAGCGAACTGCCTTGGTCGACCGCCTGAAAGGGGTTGGG
CTGCCACGGTTATTGGAGGGGTGGTGCGTGGAAATCGTGCTACCCGAGCGCCTTCAACCACCGCCACTAA
AAGCGCGCCTGGAAAGAGGTTTCTTTCAGTTGGCCTTTCTTGGCCGGATGCTCTTTTCCTGCTTGGTTGA
TGCGGATTATCTAGATACCGAAGCCTTCTACCACCGCGTCGAAGGACGGCGCTCCCTTCGCGAGCAAGCG
CGGCCGACCTTGGCCGAGTTACGCGCAGCCCTTGATCGGCATCTGACTGAGTTCAAGGGAGATACGCCGG
TCAACCGCGTTCGCGGGGAGATATTGGCCGGCGTGCGCGGCAAGGCGAGCGAACTTCCCGGGCTGTTTTC
TCTCACAGTGCCCACAGGAGGCGGCAAGACCCTGGCCTCTCTGGCTTTCGCCCTGGATCACGCTCTAGCT
CATGGGCTGCGCCGGGTGATCTACGTGATTCCCTTCACTAGCATCGTCGAGCAGAACGCTGCGGTATTCC
GTCGTGCACTCGGGGCCTTAGGCGAAGAGGCGGTGCTGGAGCATCACAGCGCCTTCGTTGATGACCGCCG
GCAGAGCCTGGAGGCCAAGAAGAAACTGAACCTAGCGATGGAGAACTGGGACGCGCCTATCGTGGTGACC
ACTGCAGTGCAGTTCTTCGAAAGCCTGTTTGCCGACCGTCCAGCCCAGTGCCGCAAGCTACACAACATCG
CCGGCAGCGTGGTGATTCTTGACGAGGCACAGACCCTACCGCTCAAGCTGTTGCGGCCCTGCGTTGCCGC
CCTTGATGAACTGGCGCTCAACTACCGTTGTAGCCCAGTTCTCTGTACTGCCACGCAGCCAGCGCTTCAA
TCGCCGGATTTCATCGGTGGGCTGCAGGACGTACGTGAGCTGGCGCCCGAGCCGCAGCGGCTGTTCCGGG
AGTTGGTGCGGGTACGAATACGGACATTGGGCCCGCTCGAAGATGCGGCCTTGACTGAGCAGATCGCCAG
GCGTGAACAAGTGCTGTGCATCGTCAACAATCGACGCCAGGCCCGTGCGCTCTATGAGTCGCTTGCCGAG
TTGCCCGGTGCCCGCCATCTCACCACCCTGATGTGCGCCAAGCACCGTAGCAGCGTGCTGGCCGAGGTGC
GCCAGATGCTCAAAAAGGGGGAGCCCTGTCGCCTGGTGGCCACCTCGCTGATCGAGGCCGGTGTGGATGT
GGATTTTCCCGTGGTACTGCGTGCCGAGGCTGGATTGGATTCCATCGCCCAGGCCGCGGGACGCTGCAAT
CGCGAAGGCAAGCGGCCGCTGGCCGAAAGCGAGGTGCTGGTGTTCGCCGCGGCCAATTCTGACTGGGCGC
CACCCGAGGAACTCAAGCAGTTCGCCCAGGCCGCCCGCGAAGTGATGCGCCTGCACCCGGATGATTGCCT
GTCCATGGCGGCCATCGAGCGGTATTTTCGCATACTGTACTGGCAGAAGGGCGCGGAGGAGTTGGATGCG
GGTAACCTGCTCGGCCTGATTGAGAGAGGCCGGCTCGATGGCCTGCCCTACGAGACTTTGGCCACCAAGT
TCCGCATGATCGACAGCCTTCAACTGCCGGTGATCATCCCATTTGATGACGAGGCCAGAGCAGCCCTGCG
CGAGCTGGAGTTCGCCGACGGCTGCGCCGCCATCGCCCGTCGCCTGCAGCCATATCTGGTGCAGATGCCA
CGCAAGGGTTATCAGGCATTGCGGGAAGCCGGTGCGATCCAGGCGGCGGCAGGTACGCGTTATGGTGAGC
AGTTTATGGCGTTGGTCAACCCTGATCTGTATCACCACCAATTCGGGTTGCACTGGGATAATCCGGCCTT
TGTCAGCAGCGAGCGGCTATGTTGGTAGTCGGGACGCGCAACAGCGGCCTGGCCTGGATGATGTGAAAGG
GAGGGCCGATGGCCTACGGAATTCGCTTAATGGTCTGGGGCGAGCGTGCCTGCTTCACCCGCCCGGAAAT
GAAGGTGGAACGCGTCTCTTACGATGCGATCACGCCGTCCGCCGCGCGCGGCATTCTCGAGGCTATCCAC
TGGAAGCCGGCGATTCGCTGGGTGGTGGATCGCATTCAAGTGCTTAAGCCGATCCGCTTCGAATCCATCC
GGCGCAACGAGGTCGGCGGCAAGCTGTCCGCTGTCAGCGTCGGTAAGGCAATGAAGGCCGGGCGTACTAA
TGGTCTGGTGAATCTGGTCGAGGAGGATCGCCAGCAGCGCGCGACTACTCTGCTGCGCGATGTCTCCTAT
GTCATCGAGGCGCATTTCGAGATGACTGACAGGGCTGGCGCCGACGATACGGTGGGCAAGCATCTGGATA
TCTTCAACCGTCGCGCACGGAAGGGGCAGTGCTTCCATACACCCTGCCTAGGCGTGCGCGAGTTTCCGGC
CAGTTTTCGGTTGCTGGAAGAGGGCAGTGCCGAGCCTGAAGTCGATGCCTTTCTGCGCGGCGAGCGTGAT
CTGGGCTGGATGCTGCATGACATTGACTTCGCCGATGGCATGACCCCGCACTTCTTCCGTGCCCTGATGC
GCGATGGGCTGATCGAGGTGCCGGCCTTCAGGGCGGCAGAGGACAAGGCATGATCCTTTCGGCCCTCAAT
GACTATTATCAGCGACTGCTGGAGCGGGGTGAAGCGAATATCTCACCCTTCGGCTACAGCCAAGAAAAGA
TCAGTTACGCCCTGCTGCTGTCCGCACAAGGAGAGTTGCTGGACGTGCAGGACATTCGCTTGCTCTCTGG
CAAGAAGCCTCAACCCAGGCTTATGAGTGTGCCGCAGCCGGAGAAGCGCACCTCGGGCATCAAGTCCAAC
GTACTGTGGGACAAGACCAGCTATGTGCTGGGTGTTAGTGCCAAGGGCGGAGAGCGTACTCAGCAGGAGC
ACGAGTCCTTCAAGACGCTGCACCGGCAGATCTTGGTTGGGGAAGGCGACCCCGGTCTGCAGGCCTTGCT
CCAGTTCCTCGACTGTTGGCAGCCGGAGCAGTTCAAGCCCCCGCTGTTCAGCGAAGCAATGCTCGACAGC
AACTTAGTGTTCCGCCTAGACGGCCAACAACGCTATCTGCACGAGACTCCGGCGGCCCTGGCGTTGCGTA
CCCGGCTGTTGGCCGACGGCGACAGCCGCGAGGGGCTGTGCCTAGTCTGCGGCCAACGTCAGCCGTTGGC
GCGCCTGCATCCAGCGGTCAAGGGCGTCAATGGTGCCCAGAGTTCGGGGGCTTCCATCGTCTCCTTCAAC
CTCGACGCTTTTTCCTCCTACGGCAAGAGCCAGGGGGAAAATGCTCCGGTGTCCGAACAGGCCGCCTTTG
CCTACACCACGGTGCTCAACCATTTGTTGCGTCGCGACGAGCACAACCGCCAGCGCCTGCAGATTGGCGA
CGCGAGTGTGGTGTTCTGGGCGCAGGCGGATACTCCTGCTCAGGTGGCCGCCGCCGAGTCGACCTTCTGG
AACCTGCTGGAGCCACCCGCAGATGATGGTCAGGAAGCGGAAAAGCTGCGCGGCGTGCTGGATGCTGTGG
CCACGGGGCGGCCCTTGCATGAGCTCGACTCGCTAATGGAGGAAGGCACCCGCATTTTTGTGTTAGGGCT
GGCGCCCAATACCTCGCGACTGTCCATTCGGTTCTGGGCAGTCGATAGCCTTGCGGTATTCACCCAGCAT
CTGGCCGAGCATTTCCGGGATATGCACCTTGAGCCTCTGCCCTGGAAGACGGAGCCGGCCATCTGGCGCT
TGCTCTATGCTACCGCGCCCAGTCGTGACGGCAGAGCCAAGACCGAAGACTTACTCCCACAACTGGCCGG
TGAAATGACCCGCGCCATCCTGACCGGCAGCCGCTATCCGCGCAGTTTGCTAGCCAACCTGATCATGCGC
ATGCGTGCCGACGGCGACGTCTCTGGCATACGCGTCGCGCTGTGCAAGGCCGTGCTCGCTCGCGAGGCAC
GCCTGAGCGGCAAAATTCACCAAGAGGAGCTACCTATGAGTCTCGACAAGGACGCCAGCAACCCCGGCTA
TCGCTTGGGGAGGCTGTTCGCCGTGTTGGAAGGCGCCCAGCGCGCAGCCCTGGGCGACAGGGTCAATGCC
ACTATCCGTGACCGCTACTACGGTGCCGCGTCCAGCACGCCAGCCACGGTTTTCCCGATACTGCTGCGCA
ACACACAAAACCACTTGGCCAAGCTGCGCAAGGAGAAGCCCGGACTAGCAGTGAACCTAGAGCGCGATAT
AGGCGAAATCATTGACGGTATGCAGAGCCAATTCCCGCGTTGCCTGCGCCTGGAGGACCAGGGACGCTTT
GCTATTGGTTACTACCAACAGGCCCAGGCCCGTTTCAACCGTGGCCCCGATTCCGTCGAGTAAGGAGCAG
AAGAATGACCGCCATCTCCAACCGCTACGAGTTCGTTTACCTCTTTGATGTCAGCAATGGCAATCCCAAT
GGCGACCCGGATGCTGGCAACATGCCGCGTCTCGATCCGGAAACCAACCAGGGGTTGGTCACTGACGTTT
GCCTCAAGCGCAAGATCCGCAACTACGTCAGCCTGGAGCAGGAAAGTGCCCCCGGCTATGCCATCTATAT
GCAGGAAAAATCCGTGCTGAATAACCAGCACAAACAGGCCTACGAGGCGCTCGGTATCGAGTCAGAGGCA
AAGAAACTGCCCAAGGACGAAGCCAAGGCGCGCGAACTGACCTCTTGGATGTGCAAGAACTTCTTCGATG
TGCGTGCTTTCGGGGCGGTGATGACCACCGAGATTAATGCCGGCCAGGTGCGTGGACCGATCCAACTGGC
ATTCGCCACGTCTATCGACCCGGTATTGCCTATGGAGGTATCCATCACCCGCATGGCGGTGACTAACGAA
AAGGATTTGGAGAAGGAACGCACCATGGGACGCAAGCACATCGTGCCTTACGGCTTGTACCGCGCCCATG
GTTTCATCTCTGCCAAGTTGGCCGAGCGAACCGGCTTTTCCGACGACGACTTGGAACTGCTATGGCGCGC
TTTGGCCAATATGTTCGAACACGACCGCTCGGCGGCACGTGGCGAGATGGCAGCGCGCAAGTTGATCGTC
TTCAAGCATGAGCATGCCATGGGCAATGCACCCGCCCATGTGCTGTTCGGCAGCGTTAAGGTCGAGCGAG
TCGAGGGGGACGCAGTTACACCAGCACGCGGTTTCCAGGATTACCGTGTCAGCATCGATGCGGAAGCTCT
GCCTCAGGGCGTGAGCGTGCGCGAGTACCTCTAGTTTCAGGTATCGATACCGTCGACGGGGATTCCTTAA
GGTATACTTTCCGCTGCATAACCCTGCTTCGGGGTCATTATAGCGATTTTTTCGGTATATCCATCCTTTT
TCGCACGATATACAGGATTTTGCCAAAGGGTTCGTGTAGACTTTCCTTGGTGTATCCAACGGCGTCAGCC
GGGCAGGATAGGTGAAGTAGGCCCACCCGCGAGCGGGTGTTCCTTCTTCACTGTCCCTTATTCGCACCTG
GCGGTGCTCAACGGGAATCCTGCTCTGCGAGGCTGGCCGATAAGCTAGCTTGTGAGCAAAAGGCCAGCAA
AAGGCCAGGAACCGTAAAAAGGCCGCGTTGCTGGCGTTTTTCCATAGGCTCCGCCCCCCTGACGAGCATC
ACAAAAATCGACGCTCAAGTCAGAGGTGGCGAAACCCGACAGGACTATAAAGATACCAGGCGTTTCCCCC
TGGAGGCTCCCTCGTGCGCTCTCCTGTTCCGACCCTGCCGCTTACCGGATACCTGTCCGCCTTTCTCCCT
TCGGGAAGCGTGGCGCTTTCTCATAGCTCACGCTGTAGGTATCTCAGTTCGGTGTAGGTCGTTCGCTCCA
AGCTGGGCTGTGTGCACGAACCCCCCGTTCAGCCCGACCGCTGCGCCTTATCCGGTAACTATCGTCTTGA
GTCCAACCCGGTAAGACACGACTTATCGCCACTGGCAGCAGCCACTGGTAACAGGATTAGCAGAGCGAGG
TATGTAGGCGGTGCTACAGAGTTCTTGAAGTGGTGGCCTAACTACGGCTACACTAGAAGAACAGTATTTG
GTATCTGCGCTCTGCTGAAGCCAGTTACCTTCGGAAAAAGAGTTGGTAGCTCTTGATCCGGCAAACAAAC
CACCGCTGGTAGCGGTGGTTTTTTTGTTTGCAAGCAGCAGATTACGCGCAGAAAAAAAGGATCTCAAGAA
GATCCTTTGATCTTTTCTACGGGGTCTGACGCTCAGTGGAACGAAAACTCACGTTAAGGGATTTTGGTCA
TGAGATTATCAAAAAGGATCTTCACCTAGATCCTTTTAAATTAAAAATGAAGTTTTAAATCAATCTAAAG
TATATATGAGTAAACTTGGTCTGACAGTTACCAATGCTTAATCAGTGAGGCACCTATCTCAGCGATCTGT
CTATTTCGTTCATCCATAGTTGCCTGACTCCCCGTCGTGTAGATAACTACGATACGGGAGGGCTTACCAT
CTGGCCCCAGTGCTGCAATGATACCGCGTGACCTACGCTCACCGGCTCCAGATTTATCAGCAATAAACCA
GCCAGCCGGAAGGGCCGAGCGCAGAAGTGGTCCTGCAACTTTATCCGCCTCCATCCAGTCTATTAATTGT
TGCCGGGAAGCTAGAGTAAGTAGTTCGCCAGTTAATAGTTTGCGCAACGTTGTTGCCATTGCTACAGGCA
TCGTGGTGTCACGCTCGTCGTTTGGTATGGCTTCATTCAGCTCCGGTTCCCAACGATCAAGGCGAGTTAC
ATGATCCCCCATGTTGTGCAAAAAAGCGGTTAGCTCCTTCGGTCCTCCGATCGTTGTCAGAAGTAAGTTG
GCCGCAGTGTTATCACTCATGGTTATGGCAGCACTGCATAATCCTCTTACTGTCATGCCATCCGTAAGAT
GCTTTTCTGTGACTGGTGAGTCGAATTGGCCGCGGCGTTGTGACAATTTACCGAACAACTCCGCGGCCGG
GAAGCCGATCTCGGCTTGAACGAATTGTTAGGTGGCGGTACTTGGGTCGATATCAAAGTGCATCACTTCT
TCCCGTATGCCCAACTTTGTATAGAGAGCCACTGCGGGATCGTCACCGTAATCTGCTTGCACGTAGATCA
CATAAGCACCAAGCGCGTTG
Features (pLannotate 1.2.2; 12 found; start..end, strand, type, name):
    590..618     -  promoter       Pc promoter: intI1 (promoter lies within the coding sequence); class 1 integron promoter
    659..1010    -  rep_origin     pRO1600 oriV: broad-host-range origin of replication from Pseudomonas aeruginosa plasmid pRO1600; requires the pRO1600 Rep protein for replication (West et al., 1994)
   1024..1857    +  CDS            pRO1600 Rep: replication protein for the broad-host-range plasmid pRO1600 from Pseudomonas aeruginosa&nbsp
   1858..2706    -  CDS            rhaR: transcriptional activator of rhaR and rhaS; E. coli rhaR; needed for rhamnose-dependent activation of the rhaB promoter
   2780..3616    -  CDS            rhaS: positive regulator of the rhaB promoter; E. coli rhaS; activated by L-rhamnose
   3762..3880    +  promoter       rhaB promoter: promoter of the E. coli rhaBAD operon, conferring tight induction with L-rhamnose and repression with D-glucose in the presence of RhaR and RhaS (Giacalone et al., 2006)
   4621..5247    +  CDS            cas3 (fragment): CAS3_HALVD - Protein inferred from homology: Swiss-Prot protein existence level 3. CRISPR (clustered regularly interspaced short palindromic repeat), is an adaptive immune system that provides protection against mobile genetic elements (viruses, transposable elements and conjugative plasmids). CRISPR clusters contain sequences complementary to antecedent mobile elements and target invading nucleic acids. CRISPR clusters are transcribed and processed into CRISPR RNA (crRNA). This protein plus Cascade participate in CRISPR interference, the third stage of CRISPR immunity (By similarity). Plasmid
   6309..6977    +  CDS            cas5d: CAS5D_MANSM - Experimental evidence at protein level: Swiss-Prot protein existence level 1. CRISPR (clustered regularly interspaced short palindromic repeat) is an adaptive immune system that provides protection against mobile genetic elements (viruses, transposable elements and conjugative plasmids). CRISPR clusters contain spacers, sequences complementary to antecedent mobile elements, and target invading nucleic acids. CRISPR clusters are transcribed and processed into CRISPR RNA (crRNA). This protein is a sequence-specific endonuclease that cleaves pre-crRNA at G21 into mature crRNA. Does
   9801..9909    +  oriT           oriT: incP origin of transfer
   9979..10567   -  rep_origin     ori: high-copy-number ColE1/pMB1/pBR322/pUC origin of replication
  10739..11291   -  CDS            bla(M) (fragment): β-lactamase lacking the signal sequence; bla(M); allows cytosolic expression of β-lactamase
  11368..401     -  CDS            GmR (across the origin): gentamycin acetyltransferase; aacC1; confers resistance to gentamycin
