[The description below was written by a language model from this plasmid's Addgene catalogue record and pLannotate feature annotations shown in this document.]
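Description:
pCas3cRh is an all-in-one bacterial expression plasmid, about 11.5 kb, built on the pHERD30T shuttle backbone to deliver a complete Type I-C CRISPR-Cas system. It carries two replication systems: a high-copy ColE1/pUC-type origin for propagation in E. coli, and the broad-host-range pRO1600 oriV with its cognate Rep protein, which supports maintenance in Pseudomonas and related hosts. The depositor notes a K244R substitution in Rep that is not known to affect function. An incP oriT allows the plasmid to be mobilised by conjugation. Selection is by gentamicin, through the aacC1 acetyltransferase gene, which sits next to a class 1 integron Pc promoter. The annotation also detects a β-lactamase fragment, but this appears to be a backbone remnant, and ampicillin is not listed as a selection.

The payload is a rhamnose-inducible cassette. The E. coli regulators rhaR and rhaS are encoded on the opposite strand to the rhaB (pRhaBAD) promoter, and together they give tight L-rhamnose-dependent induction. According to the catalogue record, the inserts include a short I-C crRNA element and the Pseudomonas aeruginosa genes cas3, cas5, cas8 and cas7. Cas5, Cas8 and Cas7 form the crRNA-guided Cascade surveillance complex, with Cas5 also processing the pre-crRNA, and Cascade recruits the Cas3 nuclease-helicase to the target. The automated feature table recognises only part of cas3 and the cas5 gene by homology, leaving cas8, cas7 and the crRNA unannotated, so their exact order and positions cannot be confirmed from it. The record does not state what the crRNA targets. The associated publication describes the system as a compact Cascade-Cas3 tool for targeted genome engineering in bacteria.
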