Addgene plasmid #133773: pCas3cRh
Purpose: Expresses all necessary components of Type I-C CRISPR-Cas system
Depositing lab: Joseph Bondy-Denomy. Depositing organization: University of California, San Francisco (UCSF). Publication: A compact Cascade-Cas3 system for targeted genome engineering. Csorgo B, Leon LM, Chau-Ly IJ, Vasquez-Rifo A, Berry JD, Mahendra C, Crawford ED, Lewis JD, Bondy-Denomy J. Nat Methods. 2020 Oct 19. pii: 10.1038/s41592-020-00980-w. doi: 10.1038/s41592-020-00980-w. PubMed 33077967.
Backbone
  Vector backbone: pHERD30T
  Backbone manufacturer: Dongru Qiu, Hongwei D. Yu
  Backbone size w/o insert (bp): 5216
  Total vector size (bp): 11502
  Vector type: Bacterial Expression
Growth in bacteria
  Bacterial resistance: Gentamicin, 10 μg/mL
  Growth temperature: 37°C
  Growth strain: DH5alpha
  Copy number: High Copy
Gene/Insert 1
  Gene/Insert name: RhaR
  Insert size (bp): 849
  Entrez Gene: rhaR (a.k.a. b3906, ECK3899, rhaC1)
Gene/Insert 2
  Gene/Insert name: RhaS
  Insert size (bp): 837
  Entrez Gene: rhaS (a.k.a. b3905, ECK3898, rhaC2)
Gene/Insert 3
  Gene/Insert name: pRhaBAD
  Insert size (bp): 36
Gene/Insert 4
  Gene/Insert name: I-C crRNA
  Insert size (bp): 88
Gene/Insert 5
  Gene/Insert name: Cas3
  Species: Pseudomonas aeruginosa
  Insert size (bp): 2235
Gene/Insert 6
  Gene/Insert name: Cas5
  Species: Pseudomonas aeruginosa
  Insert size (bp): 654
Gene/Insert 7
  Gene/Insert name: Cas8
  Species: Pseudomonas aeruginosa
  Insert size (bp): 1764
Gene/Insert 8
  Gene/Insert name: Cas7
  Species: Pseudomonas aeruginosa
  Insert size (bp): 870
Terms and licenses: Academic/Nonprofit Terms; Industry Terms: Not Available to Industry
Depositor comments: Please note: Plasmid contains a K244R mutation in pRO1600 Rep. This mutation is not known to affect plasmid function.
How to cite: pCas3cRh was a gift from Joseph Bondy-Denomy (Addgene plasmid # 133773 ; http://n2t.net/addgene:133773 ; RRID:Addgene_133773)
